>Addgene plasmid #153818 | pGBW-m4252948 | addgene full sequence | sequence record 307352 | Ginkgo NGS Result
CACCATGGCTGATGCACAATCGTTTTTAAACGGGTTTGCGGAAAACCTTTACTTTCAGTCGCACCATCAC
CATCACCATTAAGGATCCGCAGGCCTCTGCTAGCTTGACTGACTGAGATACAGCGTACCTTCAGCTCACA
GACATGATAAGATACATTGATGAGTTTGGACAAACCACAACTAGAATGCAGTGAAAAAAATGCTTTATTT
GTGAAATTTGTGATGCTATTGCTTTATTTGTAACCATTATAAGCTGCAATAAACAAGTTAACAACAACAA
TTGCATTCATTTTATGTTTCAGGTTCAGGGGGAGGTGTGGGAGGTTTTTTAAAGCAAGTAAAACCTCTAC
AAATGTGGTATTGGCCCATCTCTATCGGTATCGTAGCATAACCCCTTGGGGCCTCTAAACGGGTCTTGAG
GGGTTTTTTGTGCCCCTCGGGCCGGATTGCTATCTACCGGCATTGGCGCAGAAAAAAATGCCTGATGCGA
CGCTGCGCGTCTTATACTCCCACATATGCCAGATTCAGCAACGGATACGGCTTCCCCAACTTGCCCACTT
CCATACGTGTCCTCCTTACCAGAAATTTATCCTTAAGGTCGTCAGCTATCCTGCAGGCGATCTCTCGATT
TCGATCAAGACATTCCTTTAATGGTCTTTTCTGGACACCACTAGGGGTCAGAAGTAGTTCATCAAACTTT
CTTCCCTCCCTAATCTCATTGGTTACCTTGGGCTATCGAAACTTAATTAACCAGTCAAGTCAGCTACTTG
GCGAGATCGACTTGTCTGGGTTTCGACTACGCTCAGAATTGCGTCAGTCAAGTTCGATCTGGTCCTTGCT
ATTGCACCCGTTCTCCGATTACGAGTTTCATTTAAATCATGTGAGCAAAAGGCCAGCAAAAGGCCAGGAA
CCGTAAAAAGGCCGCGTTGCTGGCGTTTTTCCATAGGCTCCGCCCCCCTGACGAGCATCACAAAAATCGA
CGCTCAAGTCAGAGGTGGCGAAACCCGACAGGACTATAAAGATACCAGGCGTTTCCCCCTGGAAGCTCCC
TCGTGCGCTCTCCTGTTCCGACCCTGCCGCTTACCGGATACCTGTCCGCCTTTCTCCCTTCGGGAAGCGT
GGCGCTTTCTCATAGCTCACGCTGTAGGTATCTCAGTTCGGTGTAGGTCGTTCGCTCCAAGCTGGGCTGT
GTGCACGAACCCCCCGTTCAGCCCGACCGCTGCGCCTTATCCGGTAACTATCGTCTTGAGTCCAACCCGG
TAAGACACGACTTATCGCCACTGGCAGCAGCCACTGGTAACAGGATTAGCAGAGCGAGGTATGTAGGCGG
TGCTACAGAGTTCTTGAAGTGGTGGCCTAACTACGGCTACACTAGAAGAACAGTATTTGGTATCTGCGCT
CTGCTGAAGCCAGTTACCTTCGGAAAAAGAGTTGGTAGCTCTTGATCCGGCAAACAAACCACCGCTGGTA
GCGGTGGTTTTTTTGTTTGCAAGCAGCAGATTACGCGCAGAAAAAAAGGATCTCAAGAAGATCCTTTGAT
CTTTTCTACGGGGTCTGACGCTCAGTGGAACGAAAACTCACGTTAAGGGATTTTGGTCATGAGATTATCA
AAAAGGATCTTCACCTAGATCCTTTTAAATTAAAAATGAAGTTTTAAATCAATCTAAAGTATATATGAGT
AAACTTGGTCTGACAGTTACCAATGCTTAATCAGTGAGGCACCTATCTCAGCGATCTGTCTATTTCGTTC
ATCCATAGTTGCATTTAAATTTCCGAACTCTCCAAGGCCCTCGTCGGAAAATCTTCAAACCTTTCGTCCG
ATCCATCTTGCAGGCTACCTCTCGAACGAACTATCGCAAGTCTCTTGGCCGGCCTTGCGCCTTGGCTATT
GCTTGGCAGCGCCTATCGCCAGGTATTACTCCAATCCCGAATATCCGAGATCGGGATCACCCGAGAGAAG
TTCAACCTACATCCTCAATCCCGATCTATCCGAGATCCGAGGAATATCGAAATCGGGGCGCGCCTGGCCT
CCGCGCCGGGTTTTGGCGCCTCCCGCGGGCGCCCCCCTCGTCACGGCGAGCGCTGCCACGTCAGACGAAG
GGCGCAGGAGCGTCCTGATCCTTCCGCCCGGACGCTCAGGACAGCGGCCCGCTGCTCATAAGACTCGGCC
TTAGAACCCCAGTATCAGCAGAAGGACATTTTAGGACGGGACTTGGGTGACTCTAGGGCACTGGTTTTCT
TTCCAGAGAGCGGAACAGGCGAGGAAAAGTAGTCCCTTCTCGGCGATTCTGCGGAGGGATCTCCGTGGGG
CGGTGAACGCCGATGATTATATAAGGACGCGCCGGGTGTGGCACAGCTAGTTCCGTCGCAGCCGGGATTT
GGGTCGCGGTTCTTGTTTGTGGATCGCTGTGATCGTCACTTGGTGAGTAGCGGGCTGCTGGGCTGGCCGG
GGCTTTCGTGGCCGCCGGGCCGCTCGGTGGGACGGAAGCGTGTGGAGAGACCGCCAAGGGCTGTAGTCTG
GGTCCGCGAGCAAGGTTGCCCTGAACTGGGGGTTGGGGGGAGCGCAGCAAAATGGCGGCTGTTCCCGAGT
CTTGAATGGAAGACGCTTGTGAGGCGGGCTGTGAGGTCGTTGAAACAAGGTGGGGGGCATGGTGGGCGGC
AAGAACCCAAGGTCTTGAGCCCTTCGCTAATGCGGGAAAGCTCTTATTCGGGTGAGATGGGCTGGGCACC
ATCTGGGGACCCTGACGTGAAGTTTGTCACTGACTGGAGAACTCGGTTTGTCGTCTGTTGCGGGGGCGGC
AGTTATGGCGGTGCCGTTGGGCAGTGCACCCGTACCTTTGGGAGCGCGCGCCCTCGTCGTGTCGTGACGT
CACCCGTTCTGTTGGCTTATAATGCAGGGTGGGGCCACCAGCCGGTAGGTGTGCGGTAGGCTTTTCTCCG
TCGCAGGACGCAGGGTTCGGGCCTAGGGTAGGCTCTCCTGAATCGACAGGCGCCGGACCTCTGGTGAGGG
GAGGGATAAGTGAGGCGTCAGTTTCTTTGGTCGGTTTTATGTACCTATCTTCTTAAGTAGCTGAAGCTCC
GGTTTTGAACTATGCGCTCGGGGTTGGCGAGTGTGTTTTGTGAAGTTTTTTAGGCACCTTTTGAAATGTA
ATCATTTGGGTCAATATGTAATTTTCAGTGTTAGACTTGTAAATTGTCCGCTAAATTCTGGCCGTTTTTG
GCTTTTTTGTTAGACAACATGGGTAAAAAGCCTGAACTCACCGCGACGTCTGTCGAGAAGTTTCTGATCG
AAAAGTTCGACAGCGTCTCCGACCTGATGCAGCTCTCGGAGGGCGAAGAATCTCGTGCTTTCAGCTTCGA
TGTAGGAGGGCGTGGATATGTCCTGCGGGTAAATAGCTGCGCCGATGGTTTCTACAAAGATCGTTATGTT
TATCGGCACTTTGCATCCGCCGCGCTCCCGATTCCGGAAGTGCTTGACATTGGGGAGTTCAGCGAGAGCC
TGACCTATTGCATCTCCCGCCGTGCACAGGGTGTCACGTTGCAAGACCTGCCTGAAACCGAACTGCCCGC
TGTTCTGCAGCCGGTCGCGGAGGCAATGGATGCCATCGCTGCCGCCGATCTTAGCCAGACGAGCGGGTTC
GGCCCATTCGGACCGCAAGGAATCGGTCAATACACTACATGGCGTGATTTCATATGCGCGATTGCTGATC
CCCATGTGTATCACTGGCAAACTGTGATGGACGACACCGTCAGTGCGTCCGTCGCGCAGGCTCTCGATGA
GCTGATGCTTTGGGCCGAGGACTGCCCCGAAGTCCGGCACCTCGTGCACGCGGATTTCGGCTCCAACAAT
GTCCTGACGGACAATGGCCGCATAACAGCGGTCATTGACTGGAGCGAGGCGATGTTCGGGGATTCCCAAT
ACGAGGTCGCCAACATCTTCTTCTGGAGGCCGTGGTTGGCTTGTATGGAGCAGCAGACGCGCTACTTCGA
GCGGAGGCATCCGGAGCTTGCAGGATCGCCCCGGCTCCGGGCGTATATGCTCCGCATTGGTCTTGACCAA
CTCTATCAGAGCTTGGTTGACGGCAATTTCGATGATGCAGCTTGGGCGCAGGGTCGATGCGACGCAATCG
TCCGATCCGGAGCCGGGACTGTCGGGCGTACACAAATCGCCCGCAGAAGCGCCGCCGTCTGGACCGATGG
CTGTGTAGAAGTACTCGCCGATAGTGGAAACCGACGCCCCAGCACTCGTCCGAGGGCAAAGGAATAAGCT
AGTATGTAAGCCTAGTCTTAGATAATAAAATCGCTATCCATCGAAGATGGATGTGTGTTGGTTTTTTGTG
TGTGTAACGCTAGGCGCGCCTGGTGTACCGAGAACGATCCTCTCAGTGCGAGTCTCGACGATCCATATCG
TTGCTTGGCAGTCAGCCAGTCGGAATCCAGCTTGGGACCCAGGAAGTCCAATCGTCAGATATTGTACTCA
AGCCTGGTCACGGCAGCGTACCGATCTGTTTAAACCTAGATATTGATAGTCTGATCGGTCAACGTATAAT
CGAGTCCTAGCTTTTGCAAACATCTATCAAGAGACAGGATCAGCAGGAGGCTTTCGCATGAGTATTCAAC
ATTTCCGTGTCGCCCTTATTCCCTTTTTTGCGGCATTTTGCCTTCCTGTTTTTGCTCACCCAGAAACGCT
GGTGAAAGTAAAAGATGCTGAAGATCAGTTGGGTGCGCGAGTGGGTTACATCGAACTGGATCTCAACAGC
GGTAAGATCCTTGAGAGTTTTCGCCCCGAAGAACGCTTTCCAATGATGAGCACTTTTAAAGTTCTGCTAT
GTGGCGCGGTATTATCCCGTATTGACGCCGGGCAAGAGCAACTCGGTCGCCGCATACACTATTCTCAGAA
TGACTTGGTTGAGTATTCACCAGTCACAGAAAAGCATCTTACGGATGGCATGACAGTAAGAGAATTATGC
AGTGCTGCCATAACCATGAGTGATAACACTGCGGCCAACTTACTTCTGACAACGATTGGAGGACCGAAGG
AGCTAACCGCTTTTTTGCACAACATGGGGGATCATGTAACTCGCCTTGATCGTTGGGAACCGGAGCTGAA
TGAAGCCATACCAAACGACGAGCGTGACACCACGATGCCTGTAGCAATGGCAACAACCTTGCGTAAACTA
TTAACTGGCGAACTACTTACTCTAGCTTCCCGGCAACAGTTGATAGACTGGATGGAGGCGGATAAAGTTG
CAGGACCACTTCTGCGCTCGGCCCTTCCGGCTGGCTGGTTTATTGCTGATAAATCTGGAGCCGGTGAGCG
TGGGTCTCGCGGTATCATTGCAGCACTGGGGCCAGATGGTAAGCCCTCCCGTATCGTAGTTATCTACACG
ACGGGGAGTCAGGCAACTATGGATGAACGAAATAGACAGATCGCTGAGATAGGTGCCTCACTGATTAAGC
ATTGGTAACCGATTCTAGGTGCATTGGCGCAGAAAAAAATGCCTGATGCGACGCTGCGCGTCTTATACTC
CCACATATGCCAGATTCAGCAACGGATACGGCTTCCCCAACTTGCCCACTTCCATACGTGTCCTCCTTAC
CAGAAATTTATCCTTAAGATCCCGAATCGTTTAAACTCGACTCTGGCTCTATCGAATCTCCGTCGTTTCG
AGCTTACGCGAACAGCCGTGGCGCTCATTTGCTCGTCGGGCATCGAATCTCGTCAGCTATCGTCAGCTTA
CCTTTTTGGCAGCGATCGCGGCTCCCGACATCTTGGACCATTAGCTCCACAGGTATCTTCTTCCCTCTAG
TGGTCATAACAGCAGCTTCAGCTACCTCTCAATTCAAAAAACCCCTCAAGACCCGTTTAGAGGCCCCAAG
GGGTTATGCTATCAATCGTTGCGTTACACACACAAAAAACCAACACACATCCATCTTCGATGGATAGCGA
TTTTATTATCTAACTGCTGATCGAGTGTAGCCAGATCTAGTAATCAATTACGGGGTCATTAGTTCATAGC
CCATATATGGAGTTCCGCGTTACATAACTTACGGTAAATGGCCCGCCTGGCTGACCGCCCAACGACCCCC
GCCCATTGACGTCAATAATGACGTATGTTCCCATAGTAACGCCAATAGGGACTTTCCATTGACGTCAATG
GGTGGAGTATTTACGGTAAACTGCCCACTTGGCAGTACATCAAGTGTATCATATGCCAAGTACGCCCCCT
ATTGACGTCAATGACGGTAAATGGCCCGCCTGGCATTATGCCCAGTACATGACCTTATGGGACTTTCCTA
CTTGGCAGTACATCTACGTATTAGTCATCGCTATTACCATGCTGATGCGGTTTTGGCAGTACATCAATGG
GCGTGGATAGCGGTTTGACTCACGGGGATTTCCAAGTCTCCACCCCATTGACGTCAATGGGAGTTTGTTT
TGGCACCAAAATCAACGGGACTTTCCAAAATGTCGTAACAACTCCGCCCCATTGACGCAAATGGGCGGTA
GGCGTGTACGGTGGGAGGTCTATATAAGCAGAGCTGGTTTAGTGAACCGTCAGATCAGATCTTTGTCGAT
CCTACCATCCACTCGACACACCCGCCAGCGGCCGC
Features (pLannotate 1.2.2; 19 found; start..end, strand, type, name):
     62..79      +  CDS            6xHis: 6xHis affinity tag
    148..269     -  polyA_signal   SV40 poly(A) signal: SV40 polyadenylation signal
    292..361     -  CDS            large T antigen (fragment): large T antigen from SV40 (simian virus 40)
    384..430     +  terminator     T7 terminator: transcription terminator for bacteriophage T7 RNA polymerase
    460..596     +  terminator     rrnG terminator: transcription terminator from the E. coli ribosomal RNA rrnG operon (Albrechtsen et al., 1991)
    641..712     +  misc_feature   3' β-globin insulator: insulator downstream of the human β-globin locus (Farrell et al., 2002)
    938..1526    -  rep_origin     ori: high-copy-number ColE1/pMB1/pBR322/pUC origin of replication
   1698..1762    -  CDS            bla(M) (fragment): β-lactamase lacking the signal sequence; bla(M); allows cytosolic expression of β-lactamase
   2026..3235    +  promoter       UbC promoter: human ubiquitin C promoter
   3245..4266    +  CDS            HygR (fragment): hygromycin B phosphotransferase confers resistance to hygromycin
   4294..4342    +  polyA_signal   poly(A) signal: synthetic polyadenylation signal
   4608..5468    +  CDS            AmpR: β-lactamase; bla; confers resistance to ampicillin, carbenicillin, and related antibiotics
   5481..5617    +  terminator     rrnG terminator: transcription terminator from the E. coli ribosomal RNA rrnG operon (Albrechtsen et al., 1991)
   5769..5840    +  misc_feature   5' β-globin insulator: insulator upstream of the human β-globin locus (Farrell et al., 2002)
   5845..5891    -  terminator     T7 terminator: transcription terminator for bacteriophage T7 RNA polymerase
   5909..5957    -  polyA_signal   poly(A) signal: synthetic polyadenylation signal
   6038..6341    +  enhancer       CMV enhancer: human cytomegalovirus immediate early enhancer
   6414..6431    -  promoter       CMV promoter (fragment): human cytomegalovirus (CMV) immediate early promoter
   6494..6545    +  promoter       CMVd2 promoter: truncated human cytomegalovirus (CMV) immediate early promoter that yields moderately reduced expression relative to the full-length promoter
