[The description below was written by a language model from this plasmid's Addgene catalogue record and pLannotate feature annotations shown in this document.]
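Description:
pGBW-m4252948 is a mammalian expression plasmid for SARS-CoV-2 nsp11, the very short peptide encoded in the ORF1ab region of the viral genome. It is built on a pTwist_CMV_Hygro_6 backbone from which an AarI restriction site has been removed. It is maintained in E. coli through a high-copy ColE1/pUC-type origin and an AmpR β-lactamase gene conferring ampicillin resistance. For selection in mammalian cells it carries a separate cassette in which the human ubiquitin C promoter drives a hygromycin B phosphotransferase gene, followed by a synthetic polyadenylation signal.

The wild-type nsp11 insert is recorded as only 32 bp and is not itself annotated in the feature table. By position it would lie in the interval that spans the circular origin, between the CMV elements near the end of the numbering and the 6xHis tag near the start. Expression is driven by the CMV immediate early enhancer and promoter; the annotation software matched the promoter region to a small CMV fragment and a truncated CMVd2 form, whereas the catalogue simply lists CMV. The backbone supplies a C-terminal tag consisting of a TEV protease cleavage site and 6xHis, which allows affinity purification or detection and subsequent tag removal, although only the His tag is annotated. An SV40 polyadenylation signal is annotated downstream, though on the opposite strand. The expression unit is flanked by β-globin insulator elements together with T7 and rrnG terminators and a further synthetic poly(A) signal, an arrangement that typically shields a cassette from read-through transcription from neighbouring units. Beyond expression of tagged nsp11 in mammalian cells, with hygromycin selection available, the record does not state a specific application.
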