Addgene plasmid #153818: pGBW-m4252948
Purpose: Mammalian expression plasmid for SARS-CoV-2 nsp11
Depositing lab: Ginkgo Bioworks & Benjie Chen. Depositing organization: Ginkgo Bioworks.
Backbone
  Vector backbone: pTwist_CMV_Hygro_6 with AarI site removed
  Backbone size w/o insert (bp): 6525
  Vector type: Mammalian Expression
  Selectable markers: Hygromycin
Growth in bacteria
  Bacterial resistance: Ampicillin, 100 μg/mL
  Growth temperature: 37°C
  Growth strain: DH5alpha
  Copy number: High Copy
Gene/Insert
  Gene/Insert name: SARS-CoV-2 nsp11
  Species: Severe acute respiratory syndrome coronavirus 2
  Insert size (bp): 32
  Mutation: wt
  Entrez Gene: ORF1ab (a.k.a. GU280_gp01)
  Promoter: CMV
  Tag / fusion protein: Cleavable TEV;6xHis-003 (C terminal on backbone)
  Cloning method: Unknown
Resource information
  A portion of this plasmid was derived from a plasmid made by: GinkgoBioworks
Depositor comments: NCBI reference sequence: 43740578
How to cite: pGBW-m4252948 was a gift from Ginkgo Bioworks & Benjie Chen (Addgene plasmid # 153818 ; http://n2t.net/addgene:153818 ; RRID:Addgene_153818)
